>Addgene plasmid #153164 | pAM-AAV-mSncg-1.03kb-EGFP | addgene full sequence | sequence record 301973 | Addgene NGS Result
GTATCATACACATACGATTTAGGTGACACTATAGAATACACGGAATTAATTCTAGCTGCGCGCTCGCTCG
CTCACTGAGGCCGCCCGGGCAAAGCCCGGGCGTCGGGCGACCTTTGGTCGCCCGGCCTCAGTGAGCGAGC
GAGCGCGCAGAGAGGGAGTGGCCAACTCCATCACTAGGGGTTCCTTGTAGTTAATGATTAACCCGCCATG
CTACTTATCTACGTAGCCATGCTCTAGGTACCATTGACGTCAATAATGACGTATGTTCCCATAGTAACGC
CAATAGGGACTTTCCATTGACGTCAATGGGTGGAGTATTTACGGTAAACTGCCCACTTGGCAGTACATCA
AGTGTATCATAGCCTTACAAGTGACTCTCAAATTTGCTGGTGATGTGGTCTTCAAGCGAAATGTCAGAAA
GAAAAGAAAACACGAGGACAACAAAGGGAGGAAGTGGCCTGGTCCGGCCCACCCGGCAAGTCTCATCCGC
CCCCGCCCCCGCCCCTTCCAGCCTGGCCCCCTTGGAGGCCTCCAACCACTCAGGTCAATTCCTGTGTCCT
GAGGGCACTTGAATCAGGGACACGGGATTTGGTAGACACATAAAGGTGGCCCCATTAAACTTATTTCTCC
AGGACTCTGTCGTGGGCCTGGAGGAGATCTGGTGCCACCCATACTGTTGGCCAGGAAGTGGGGAACGGGC
ACATCACACCTGCTCGGCACCTTGGGCTATGGGAACTAGCAGGTGGGTGGGAACTCAGAGAAGGAAAGGG
ACTATGCTAGAATCACACAGCGGGCAGCCCAGTCTAGGGCATGGGGAGCAGCTTTGGGTGTTTCTGGCCT
CAGCCTTCCAACAGGTTTGGCTAGAGCTCCAGGCTCAAGAGCATCCAGGATACAGTGGGGAACTGGATAA
CAGGGCAGCCTGCAGGTTGGCCATTCATTGGATTGGCCCTGACCCCGGCCCAGCCTGGGACACTGAGGCA
TCATCAGTCAAGGCACTTTTCTTCTGCATATAAGAGCCAGGGCACGAGACCACCAGGGCTTTCCAAGGAT
GAATGAGGTGTAATGATAGATTAGGATATGTCCAGCCTCCAACACGCTCTCCCTCCCCCAGGGCCAACAA
GAGTCAGCAGGGCAGAATAGAGCCAGTAGGGGCCCGGGCCCTGCTCGCTGGTATCCCCGTGAGGCATGCC
TTCTCTCTGGCCCGCCCTCCCTGCCCCCACCCTGGCCCGGGCTGGCTGGGCTCCAGCCAGCAGCCACAGC
ATCAATATTTCATCTGCGTCAATAAGAGGCAGTAGCAGCAGAGACAGCGGCTGCGGCAGCACTCCAGTCC
ATAGCTTGCAGCAGCCAGGTTCCATCCTTGCAAACACCATGGACGTCTTCAAGGAATTCATGGTGAGCAA
GGGCGAGGAGCTGTTCACCGGGGTGGTGCCCATCCTGGTCGAGCTGGACGGCGACGTAAACGGCCACAAG
TTCAGCGTGTCCGGCGAGGGCGAGGGCGATGCCACCTACGGCAAGCTGACCCTGAAGTTCATCTGCACCA
CCGGCAAGCTGCCCGTGCCCTGGCCCACCCTCGTGACCACCCTGACCTACGGCGTGCAGTGCTTCAGCCG
CTACCCCGACCACATGAAGCAGCACGACTTCTTCAAGTCCGCCATGCCCGAAGGCTACGTCCAGGAGCGC
ACCATCTTCTTCAAGGACGACGGCAACTACAAGACCCGCGCCGAGGTGAAGTTCGAGGGCGACACCCTGG
TGAACCGCATCGAGCTGAAGGGCATCGACTTCAAGGAGGACGGCAACATCCTGGGGCACAAGCTGGAGTA
CAACTACAACAGCCACAACGTCTATATCATGGCCGACAAGCAGAAGAACGGCATCAAGGTGAACTTCAAG
ATCCGCCACAACATCGAGGACGGCAGCGTGCAGCTCGCCGACCACTACCAGCAGAACACCCCCATCGGCG
ACGGCCCCGTGCTGCTGCCCGACAACCACTACCTGAGCACCCAGTCCGCCCTGAGCAAAGACCCCAACGA
GAAGCGCGATCACATGGTCCTGCTGGAGTTCGTGACCGCCGCCGGGATCACTCTCGGCATGGACGAGCTG
TACAAGTAAAGATCTACGCGTGGTACCTCTAGAGTCGACCCGGGCGGCCTCGAGAAGCTTATCGATAATC
AACCTCTGGATTACAAAATTTGTGAAAGATTGACTGGTATTCTTAACTATGTTGCTCCTTTTACGCTATG
TGGATACGCTGCTTTAATGCCTTTGTATCATGCTATTGCTTCCCGTATGGCTTTCATTTTCTCCTCCTTG
TATAAATCCTGGTTGCTGTCTCTTTATGAGGAGTTGTGGCCCGTTGTCAGGCAACGTGGCGTGGTGTGCA
CTGTGTTTGCTGACGCAACCCCCACTGGTTGGGGCATTGCCACCACCTGTCAGCTCCTTTCCGGGACTTT
CGCTTTCCCCCTCCCTATTGCCACGGCGGAACTCATCGCCGCCTGCCTTGCCCGCTGCTGGACAGGGGCT
CGGCTGTTGGGCACTGACAATTCCGTGGTGTTGTCGGGGAAATCATCGTCCTTTCCTTGGCTGCTCGCCT
GTGTTGCCACCTGGATTCTGCGCGGGACGTCCTTCTGCTACGTCCCTTCGGCCCTCAATCCAGCGGACCT
TCCTTCCCGCGGCCTGCTGCCGGCTCTGCGGCCTCTTCCGCGTCTTCGCCTTCGCCCTCAGACGAGTCGG
ATCTCCCTTTGGGCCGCCTCCCCGCATCGATACCGTCGACTCGCTGATCAGCCTCGACTGTGCCTTCTAG
TTGCCAGCCATCTGTTGTTTGCCCCTCCCCCGTGCCTTCCTTGACCCTGGAAGGTGCCACTCCCACTGTC
CTTTCCTAATAAAATGAGGAAATTGCATCGCATTGTCTGAGTAGGTGTCATTCTATTCTGGGGGGTGGGG
TGGGGCAGGACAGCAAGGGGGAGGATTGGGAAGACAATAGCAGGCATGCTGGGGATGCGGTGGGCTCTAT
GGCTTCTGAGGCGGAAAGAACCAGCTGGGGCTCGACTAGAGCATGGCTACGTAGATAAGTAGCATGGCGG
GTTAATCATTAACTACAAGGAACCCCTAGTGATGGAGTTGGCCACTCCCTCTCTGCGCGCTCGCTCGCTC
ACTGAGGCCGGGCGACCAAAGGTCGCCCGACGCCCGGGCGGCCTCAGTGAGCGAGCGAGCGCGCAGAGCT
TTTTGCAAAAGCCTAGGCCTCCAAAAAAGCCTCCTCACTACTTCTGGAATAGCTCAGAGGCCGAGGCGGC
CTCGGCCTCTGCATAAATAAAAAAAATTAGTCAGCCATGGGGCGGAGAATGGGCGGAACTGGGCGGAGTT
AGGGGCGGGATGGGCGGAGTTAGGGGCGGGACTATGGTTGCTGACTAATTGAGATGCATGCTTTGCATAC
TTCTGCCTGCTGGGGAGCCTGGGGACTTTCCACACCTGGTTGCTGACTAATTGAGATGCATGCTTTGCAT
ACTTCTGCCTGCTGGGGAGCCTGGGGACTTTCCACACCCTAACTGACACACATTCCACAGCTGCATTAAT
GAATCGGCCAACGCGCGGGGAGAGGCGGTTTGCGTATTGGGCGCTCTTCCGCTTCCTCGCTCACTGACTC
GCTGCGCTCGGTCGTTCGGCTGCGGCGAGCGGTATCAGCTCACTCAAAGGCGGTAATACGGTTATCCACA
GAATCAGGGGATAACGCAGGAAAGAACATGTGAGCAAAAGGCCAGCAAAAGGCCAGGAACCGTAAAAAGG
CCGCGTTGCTGGCGTTTTTCCATAGGCTCCGCCCCCCTGACGAGCATCACAAAAATCGACGCTCAAGTCA
GAGGTGGCGAAACCCGACAGGACTATAAAGATACCAGGCGTTTCCCCCTGGAAGCTCCCTCGTGCGCTCT
CCTGTTCCGACCCTGCCGCTTACCGGATACCTGTCCGCCTTTCTCCCTTCGGGAAGCGTGGCGCTTTCTC
ATAGCTCACGCTGTAGGTATCTCAGTTCGGTGTAGGTCGTTCGCTCCAAGCTGGGCTGTGTGCACGAACC
CCCCGTTCAGCCCGACCGCTGCGCCTTATCCGGTAACTATCGTCTTGAGTCCAACCCGGTAAGACACGAC
TTATCGCCACTGGCAGCAGCCACTGGTAACAGGATTAGCAGAGCGAGGTATGTAGGCGGTGCTACAGAGT
TCTTGAAGTGGTGGCCTAACTACGGCTACACTAGAAGAACAGTATTTGGTATCTGCGCTCTGCTGAAGCC
AGTTACCTTCGGAAAAAGAGTTGGTAGCTCTTGATCCGGCAAACAAACCACCGCTGGTAGCGGTGGTTTT
TTTGTTTGCAAGCAGCAGATTACGCGCAGAAAAAAAGGATCTCAAGAAGATCCTTTGATCTTTTCTACGG
GGTCTGACGCTCAGTGGAACGAAAACTCACGTTAAGGGATTTTGGTCATGAGATTATCAAAAAGGATCTT
CACCTAGATCCTTTTAAATTAAAAATGAAGTTTTAAATCAATCTAAAGTATATATGAGTAAACTTGGTCT
GACAGTTACCAATGCTTAATCAGTGAGGCACCTATCTCAGCGATCTGTCTATTTCGTTCATCCATAGTTG
CCTGACTCCCCGTCGTGTAGATAACTACGATACGGGAGGGCTTACCATCTGGCCCCAGTGCTGCAATGAT
ACCGCGAGACCCACGCTCACCGGCTCCAGATTTATCAGCAATAAACCAGCCAGCCGGAAGGGCCGAGCGC
AGAAGTGGTCCTGCAACTTTATCCGCCTCCATCCAGTCTATTAATTGTTGCCGGGAAGCTAGAGTAAGTA
GTTCGCCAGTTAATAGTTTGCGCAACGTTGTTGCCATTGCTACAGGCATCGTGGTGTCACGCTCGTCGTT
TGGTATGGCTTCATTCAGCTCCGGTTCCCAACGATCAAGGCGAGTTACATGATCCCCCATGTTGTGCAAA
AAAGCGGTTAGCTCCTTCGGTCCTCCGATCGTTGTCAGAAGTAAGTTGGCCGCAGTGTTATCACTCATGG
TTATGGCAGCACTGCATAATTCTCTTACTGTCATGCCATCCGTAAGATGCTTTTCTGTGACTGGTGAGTA
CTCAACCAAGTCATTCTGAGAATAGTGTATGCGGCGACCGAGTTGCTCTTGCCCGGCGTCAATACGGGAT
AATACCGCGCCACATAGCAGAACTTTAAAAGTGCTCATCATTGGAAAACGTTCTTCGGGGCGAAAACTCT
CAAGGATCTTACCGCTGTTGAGATCCAGTTCGATGTAACCCACTCGTGCACCCAACTGATCTTCAGCATC
TTTTACTTTCACCAGCGTTTCTGGGTGAGCAAAAACAGGAAGGCAAAATGCCGCAAAAAAGGGAATAAGG
GCGACACGGAAATGTTGAATACTCATACTCTTCCTTTTTCAATATTATTGAAGCATTTATCAGGGTTATT
GTCTCATGAGCGGATACATATTTGAATGTATTTAGAAAAATAAACAAATAGGGGTTCCGCGCACATTTCC
CCGAAAAGTGCCACCTGACGTCTAAGAAACCATTATTATCATGACATTAACCTATAAAAATAGGCGTATC
ACGAGGCCCTTTCGTCTCGCGCGTTTCGGTGATGACGGTGAAAACCTCTGACACATGCAGCTCCCGGAGA
CGGTCACAGCTTGTCTGTAAGCGGATGCCGGGAGCAGACAAGCCCGTCAGGGCGCGTCAGCGGGTGTTGG
CGGGTGTCGGGGCTGGCTTAACTATGCGGCATCAGAGCAGATTGTACTGAGAGTGCACCATTCGACGCTC
TCCCTTATGCGACTCCTGCATTAGGAAGCAGCCCAGTAGTAGGTTGAGGCCGTTGAGCACCGCCGCCGCA
AGGAATGGTGCATGCAAGGAGATGGCGCCCAACAGTCCCCCGGCCACGGGGCCTGCCACCATACCCACGC
CGAAACAAGCGCTCATGAGCCCGAAGTGGCGAGCCCGATCTTCCCCATCGGTGATGTCGGCGATATAGGC
GCCAGCAACCGCACCTGTGGCGCCGGTGATGCCGGCCACGATGCGTCCGGCGTAGAGGATCTGGCTAGCG
ATGACCCTGCTGATTGGTTCGCTGACCATTTCCGGGTGCGGGACGGCGTTACCAGAAACTCAGAAGGTTC
GTCCAACCAAACCGACTCTGACGGCAGTTTACGAGAGAGATGATAGGGTCTGCTTCAGTAAGCCAGATGC
TACACAATTAGGCTTGTACATATTGTCGTTAGAACGCGGCTACAATTAATACATAACCTTAT
Features (pLannotate 1.2.2; 17 found; start..end, strand, type, name):
     17..35      +  promoter       SP6 promoter: promoter for bacteriophage SP6 RNA polymerase
     54..185     -  repeat_region  AAV2 ITR (fragment): inverted terminal repeat of adeno-associated virus serotype 2 inverted
    241..361     +  enhancer       CMV enhancer (fragment): human cytomegalovirus immediate early enhancer
   1390..2109    +  CDS            EGFP: the original enhanced GFP (Yang et al., 1996) mammalian codon-optimized
   2167..2755    +  misc_feature   WPRE: woodchuck hepatitis virus posttranscriptional regulatory element
   2788..3012    +  polyA_signal   bGH poly(A) signal: bovine growth hormone polyadenylation signal
   3016..3037    +  promoter       SV40 promoter (fragment): SV40 enhancer and early promoter
   3098..3189    +  repeat_region  AAV2 ITR (fragment): inverted terminal repeat of adeno-associated virus serotype 2 inverted
   3189..3218    -  repeat_region  AAV2 ITR (fragment): inverted terminal repeat of adeno-associated virus serotype 2 inverted
   3222..3551    -  promoter       SV40 promoter: SV40 enhancer and early promoter
   3558..3614    -  CDS            lacI (fragment): lac repressor; lacI; The lac repressor binds to the lac operator to inhibit transcription in E. coli. This inhibition can be relieved by adding lactose or isopropyl-β-D-thiogalactopyranoside (IPTG).
   3797..4385    -  rep_origin     ori: high-copy-number ColE1/pMB1/pBR322/pUC origin of replication
   4556..5416    -  CDS            AmpR: β-lactamase; bla; confers resistance to ampicillin, carbenicillin, and related antibiotics
   5417..5521    -  promoter       AmpR promoter: bla
   5616..5651    +  CDS            rop (fragment): Rop protein, which maintains plasmids at low copy number; rop
   5753..5801    +  misc_feature   bom (fragment): basis of mobility region from pBR322
   5802..6081    -  CDS            TcR (fragment): tetracycline efflux protein; tet; confers resistance to tetracycline
