[The description below was written by a language model from this plasmid's Addgene catalogue record and pLannotate feature annotations shown in this document.]
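Description:
pAM-AAV-mSncg-1.03kb-EGFP is an AAV transfer plasmid built on a pAAV backbone for mammalian expression. It is designed to drive reporter expression in retinal ganglion cells from a truncated 1.03 kb version of the mouse gamma-synuclein (Sncg) promoter. It is propagated in E. coli through a high-copy ColE1/pUC-type origin and selected with ampicillin via the β-lactamase gene and its native promoter. The recorded growth strain is a recombination-deficient type, the usual choice for keeping ITR repeats intact. The backbone also carries non-functional remnants of older cloning vectors (fragments of rop, bom, lacI and the tetracycline resistance gene), an SP6 promoter and an SV40 promoter located outside the viral genome. The catalogue gives a backbone size of 6084 bp, while the sequenced record is 6,292 nt.

The packaged cassette lies between AAV2 inverted terminal repeats, which are annotated only as fragments and supply the signals for genome replication and encapsidation when rep/cap and helper functions are provided in trans. Downstream of the left ITR is a short fragment of the CMV enhancer, followed by an unannotated stretch of roughly 1 kb immediately upstream of EGFP. This gap matches the position and size expected for the mSncg-1.03kb promoter, although the feature table does not label it. EGFP is followed by a WPRE, which enhances transcript stability and expression, and a bovine growth hormone polyadenylation signal.

The depositor lists the plasmid as an empty backbone. It can therefore serve as a fluorescent reporter or control vector for retinal ganglion cell-directed AAV expression, and as a starting point for placing other genes under the truncated Sncg promoter.
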