Addgene plasmid #153164: pAM-AAV-mSncg-1.03kb-EGFP
Purpose: (Empty Backbone) Truncated mouse gamma-synuclein (mSncg-1.03kb) promoter-mediates gene expression in mammalian retinal ganglion cells with fluorescent reporter
Depositing lab: Yang Hu. Depositing organization: Stanford University. Publication: Mouse gamma-Synuclein Promoter-Mediated Gene Expression and Editing in Mammalian Retinal Ganglion Cells. Wang Q, Zhuang PS, Huang H, Li L, Liu L, Webber HC, Dalal R, Siew L, Fligor CM, Chang KC, Nahmou M, Kreymerman A, Sun Y, Meyer JS, Goldberg JL, Hu Y. J Neurosci. 2020 Apr 9. pii: JNEUROSCI.0102-20.2020. doi: 10.1523/JNEUROSCI.0102-20.2020. PubMed 32300046.
Backbone
  Vector backbone: pAAV
  Backbone size (bp): 6084
  Vector type: Mammalian Expression, AAV
Growth in bacteria
  Bacterial resistance: Ampicillin, 100 μg/mL
  Growth temperature: 37°C
  Growth strain: NEB Stable
  Copy number: Unknown
Terms and licenses: Academic/Nonprofit Terms; Industry Terms: Not Available to Industry
How to cite: pAM-AAV-mSncg-1.03kb-EGFP was a gift from Yang Hu (Addgene plasmid # 153164 ; http://n2t.net/addgene:153164 ; RRID:Addgene_153164)
